>Addgene plasmid #126352 | pGWB14-LYX134 | addgene full sequence | sequence record 247475 | Addgene NGS Result
TCGGTCTTGCCTTGCTCGTCGGTGATGTACTTCACCAGCTCCGCGAAGTCGCTCTTCTTGATGGAGCGCA
TGGGGACGTGCTTGGCAATCACGCGCACCCCCCGGCCGTTTTAGCGGCTAAAAAAGTCATGGCTCTGCCC
TCGGGCGGACCACGCCCATCATGACCTTGCCAAGCTCGTCCTGCTTCTCTTCGATCTTCGCCAGCAGGGC
GAGGATCGTGGCATCACCGAACCGCGCCGTGCGCGGGTCGTCGGTGAGCCAGAGTTTCAGCAGGCCGCCC
AGGCGGCCCAGGTCGCCATTGATGCGGGCCAGCTCGCGGACGTGCTCATAGTCCACGACGCCCGTGATTT
TGTAGCCCTGGCCGACGGCCAGCAGGTAGGCCGACAGGCTCATGCCGGCCGCCGCCGCCTTTTCCTCAAT
CGCTCTTCGTTCGTCTGGAAGGCAGTACACCTTGATAGGTGGGCTGCCCTTCCTGGTTGGCTTGGTTTCA
TCAGCCATCCGCTTGCCCTCATCTGTTACGCCGGCGGTAGCCGGCCAGCCTCGCAGAGCAGGATTCCCGT
TGAGCACCGCCAGGTGCGAATAAGGGACAGTGAAGAAGGAACACCCGCTCGCGGGTGGGCCTACTTCACC
TATCCTGCCCGGCTGACGCCGTTGGATACACCAAGGAAAGTCTACACGAACCCTTTGGCAAAATCCTGTA
TATCGTGCGAAAAAGGATGGATATACCGAAAAAATCGCTATAATGACCCCGAAGCAGGGTTATGCAGCGG
AAAAGCGCCACGCTTCCCGAAGGGAGAAAGGCGGACAGGTATCCGGTAAGCGGCAGGGTCGGAACAGGAG
AGCGCACGAGGGAGCTTCCAGGGGGAAACGCCTGGTATCTTTATAGTCCTGTCGGGTTTCGCCACCTCTG
ACTTGAGCGTCGATTTTTGTGATGCTCGTCAGGGGGGCGGAGCCTATGGAAAAACGCCAGCAACGCGGCC
TTTTTACGGTTCCTGGCCTTTTGCTGGCCTTTTGCTCACATGTTCTTTCCTGCGTTATCCCCTGATTCTG
TGGATAACCGTATTACCGCCTTTGAGTGAGCTGATACCGCTCGCCGCAGCCGAACGACCGAGCGCAGCGA
GTCAGTGAGCGAGGAAGCGGAAGAGCGCCAGAAGGCCGCCAGAGAGGCCGAGCGCGGCCGTGAGGCTTGG
ACGCTAGGGCAGGGCATGAAAAAGCCCGTAGCGGGCTGCTACGGGCGTCTGACGCGGTGGAAAGGGGGAG
GGGATGTTGTCTACATGGCTCTGCTGTAGTGAGTGGGTTGCGCTCCGGCAGCGGTCCTGATCAATCGTCA
CCCTTTCTCGGTCCTTCAACGTTCCTGACAACGAGCCTCCTTTTCGCCAATCCATCGACAATCACCGCGA
GTCCCTGCTCGAACGCTGCGTCCGGACCGGCTTCGTCGAAGGCGTCTATCGCGGCCCGCAACAGCGGCGA
GAGCGGAGCCTGTTCAACGGTGCCGCCGCGCTCGCCGGCATCGCTGTCGCCGGCCTGCTCCTCAAGCACG
GCCCCAACAGTGAAGTAGCTGATTGTCATCAGCGCATTGACGGCGTCCCCGGCCGAAAAACCCGCCTCGC
AGAGGAAGCGAAGCTGCGCGTCGGCCGTTTCCATCTGCGGTGCGCCCGGTCGCGTGCCGGCATGGATGCG
CGCGCCATCGCGGTAGGCGAGCAGCGCCTGCCTGAAGCTGCGGGCATTCCCGATCAGAAATGAGCGCCAG
TCGTCGTCGGCTCTCGGCACCGAATGCGTATGATTCTCCGCCAGCATGGCTTCGGCCAGTGCGTCGAGCA
GCGCCCGCTTGTTCCTGAAGTGCCAGTAAAGCGCCGGCTGCTGAACCCCCAACCGTTCCGCCAGTTTGCG
TGTCGTCAGACCGTCTACGCCGACCTCGTTCAACAGGTCCAGGGCGGCACGGATCACTGTATTCGGCTGC
AACTTTGTCATGCTTGACACTTTATCACTGATAAACATAATATGTCCACCAACTTATCAGTGATAAAGAA
TCCGCGCGTTCAATCGGACCAGCGGAGGCTGGTCCGGAGGCCAGACGTGAAACCCAACATACCCCTGATC
GTAATTCTGAGCACTGTCGCGCTCGACGCTGTCGGCATCGGCCTGATTATGCCGGTGCTGCCGGGCCTCC
TGCGCGATCTGGTTCACTCGAACGACGTCACCGCCCACTATGGCATTCTGCTGGCGCTGTATGCGTTGGT
GCAATTTGCCTGCGCACCTGTGCTGGGCGCGCTGTCGGATCGTTTCGGGCGGCGGCCAATCTTGCTCGTC
TCGCTGGCCGGCGCCAGATCTGGGGAACCCTGTGGTTGGCATGCACATACAAATGGACGAACGGATAAAC
CTTTTCACGCCCTTTTAAATATCCGATTATTCTAATAAACGCTCTTTTCTCTTAGGTTTACCCGCCAATA
TATCCTGTCAAACACTGATAGTTTAAACGTTGCGATTAAGAATTCGAGCTCGGTACCCCCCTACTCCAAA
AATGTCAAAGATACAGTCTCAGAAGACCAAAGGGCTATTGAGACTTTTCAACAAAGGGTAATTTCGGGAA
ACCTCCTCGGATTCCATTGCCCAGCTATCTGTCACTTCATCGAAAGGACAGTAGAAAAGGAAGGTGGCTC
CTACAAATGCCATCATTGCGATAAAGGAAAGGCTATCATTCAAGATGCCTCTGCCGACAGTGGTCCCAAA
GATGGACCCCCACCCACGAGGAGCATCGTGGAAAAAGAAGACGTTCCAACCACGTCTTCAAAGCAAGTGG
ATTGATGTGACATCTCCACTGACGTAAGGGATGACGCACAATCCCACTATCCTTCGCAAGACCCTTCCTC
TATATAAGGAAGTTCATTTCATTTGGAGAGGACAGCCCAAGCTTCGACTCTAGAGGATCCCCTTAAATCG
ATATGGAACGAGCTATACAAGGAAACGACGCTAGGGAACAAGCTAACAGTGAACGTTGGGATGGAGGATC
AGGAGGTACCACTTCTCCCTTCAAACTTCCTGACGAAAGTCCGAGTTGGACTGAGTGGCGGCTACATAAC
GATGAGACGAATTCGAATCAAGATAATCCCCTTGGTTTCAAGGAAAGCTGGGGTTTCGGGAAAGTTGTAT
TTAAGAGATATCTCAGATACGACAGGACGGAAGCTTCACTGCACAGAGTCCTTGGATCTTGGACGGGAGA
TTCGGTTAACTATGCAGCATCTCGATTTTTCGGTTTCGACCAGATCGGATGTACCTATAGTATTCGGTTT
CGAGGAGTTAGTATCACCGTTTCTGGAGGGTCTCGAACTCTTCAGCATCTCTGTGAGATGGCAATTCGGT
CTAAGCAAGAACTGCTACAGCTTGCCCCAATCGAAGTGGAAAGTAATGTATCAAGAGGATGCCCTGAAGG
TACTCAAACCTTCGAAAAAGAAAGCGAGTAAGTCGAGGGCGAGCTCGAATTCGGTACGCTGAAATCACCA
GTCTCTCTCTACAAATCTATCTCTCTCTATTTTCTCCATAAATAATGTGTGAGTAGTTTCCCGATAAGGG
AAATTAGGGTTCTTATAGGGTTTCGCTCATGTGTTGAGCATATAAGAAACCCTTAGTATGTATTTGTATT
TGTAAAATACTTCTATCAATAAAATTTCTAATTCCTAAAACCAAAATCCAGTACTAAAATCCAGATCTCC
CTGCAGGTCCCCAGATTAGCCTTTTCAATTTCAGAAAGAATGCTAACCCACAGATGGTTAGAGAGGCTTA
CGCAGCAGGTCTCATCAAGACGATCTACCCGAGCAATAATCTCCAGGAAATCAAATACCTTCCCAAGAAG
GTTAAAGATGCAGTCAAAAGATTCAGGACTAACTGCATCAAGAACACAGAGAAAGATATATTTCTCAAGA
TCAGAAGTACTATTCCAGTATGGACGATTCAAGGCTTGCTTCACAAACCAAGGCAAGTAATAGAGATTGG
AGTCTCTAAAAAGGTAGTTCCCACTGAATCAAAGGCCATGGAGTCAAAGATTCAAATAGAGGACCTAACA
GAACTCGCCGTAAAGACTGGCGAACAGTTCATACAGAGTCTCTTACGACTCAATGACAAGAAGAAAATCT
TCGTCAACATGGTGGAGCACGACACACTTGTCTACTCCAAAAATATCAAAGATACAGTCTCAGAAGACCA
AAGGGCAATTGAGACTTTTCAACAAAGGGTAATATCCGGAAACCTCCTCGGATTCCATTGCCCAGCTATC
TGTCACTTTATTGTGAAGATAGTGGAAAAGGAAGGTGGCTCCTACAAATGCCATCATTGCGATAAAGGAA
AGGCCATCGTTGAAGATGCCTCTGCCGACAGTGGTCCCAAAGATGGACCCCCACCCACGAGGAGCATCGT
GGAAAAAGAAGACGTTCCAACCACGTCTTCAAAGCAAGTGGATTGATGTGATATCTCCACTGACGTAAGG
GATGACGCACAATCCCACTATCCTTCGCAAGACCCTTCCTCTATATAAGGAAGTTCATTTCATTTGGAGA
GAACACGGGGGACTCTAGAGTTATCAACAAGTTTGTACAAAAAAGCAGGCTCCACCACTAGTATGACCCG
TCGGTGTTCACATTGCAGTACTAATGGACATAACTCAAGGACTTGTCCAAATAGAGGTGTGAAGTTATTT
GGGGTCCGATTGACTGATGGGTTGATCCGAAAAAGTGCTAGTATGGGTAACTTGACCCATTTTGCTAGTA
GCAGTGGTCCATTAAATGGTGCCGTTCATGACTCACCTGGTGATACACCTGATCACCCTGCTGTTGGTGG
TTCTGCTGATGGTTATGCTTCTGAGGATTTTGTTGCTGGTTCTTCCTCTAGCCGTGAAAGGAAAAAAGGG
GTTCCCTGGACTGAGGAGGAGCATAGGATGTTTCTACTTGGTTTGCAAAAACTTGGTAAAGGTGATTGGC
GTGGAATTGCTCGTAACTATGTAATTTCTAGAACGCCAACGCAGGTAGCAAGCCATGCCCAGAAATATTT
CATTAGGCAAAGTAATATGTCAAGGAGAAAAAGACGCTCTAGCCTGTTTGATATTGTTGCTGATGAGTCG
GGCGACACTCCAATGGTATCAAGGGATTTCCTTGCAGATGATCCTCTACAAGCAGAGATACAAAGCAACA
ATCCATTGCCTCCTACTCCTTCTGTGGATGAAGAATGTGAATCAATGGGTTCAGCAGCTTCTGCCAACTC
CAACGATGGGGAATTTTCTGTTCCTAAACCAGAAAGTTCACAATATCCGCATCCACTAGTATATCCTGCT
TATGTAACCCCTTTTTTCCCGATGCCTTATCCATGTTGGCCAGGTTATACTGCAGAGCCGGCAAAAGCAG
AGACCCATGAAGTTCTTAAGCCAACAGCTGTTCATTCAAAGAGTCCAATTAATGTTGATGAGCTGGTTGG
TATGTCAAAGCTAAGTTTAGGTGAATCCATTGGTGATGCCAAGCCATCTTCTCTTTCTCTAAAACTGGTC
GAGGGCTCCTCCAGGCAGTCAGCTTTCCATGCTAATCCTTCATCTGGTAGCTCAGGCATGAACTCTAGCC
ACAGTCCAATCCATGCAGTTCCCGGGGACCCAGCTTTCTTGTACAAAGTGGTTGATAACAGCGGGTTAAT
TAACATCTTTTACCCATACGATGTTCCTGACTATGCGGGCTATCCCTATGACGTCCCGGACTATGCAGGA
TCCTATCCATATGACGTTCCAGATTACGCTGCTCAGTGCAGCGCTTAGAGCTCGAATTTCCCCGATCGTT
CAAACATTTGGCAATAAAGTTTCTTAAGATTGAATCCTGTTGCCGGTCTTGCGATGATTATCATATAATT
TCTGTTGAATTACGTTAAGCATGTAATAATTAACATGTAATGCATGACGTTATTTATGAGATGGGTTTTT
ATGATTAGAGTCCCGCAATTATACATTTAATACGCGATAGAAAACAAAATATAGCGCGCAAACTAGGATA
AATTATCGCGCGCGGTGTCATCTATGTTACTAGATCGGGAATTAGCTTCATCAACGCAAGACATGCGCAC
GACCGTCTGACAGGAGAGGAATTTCCGACGAGCACAGAAAGGACTTGCTCTTGGACGTAGGCCTATTTCT
CAGGCACATGTATCAAGTGTTCGGACGTGGGTTTTCGATGGTGTATCAGCCGCCGCCAACTGGGAGATGA
GGAGGCTTTCTTGGGGGGCAGTCAGCAGTTCATTTCACAAGACAGAGGAACTTGTAAGGAGATGCACTGA
TTTATCTTGGCGCAAACCAGCAGGACGAATTAGTGGGAATAGCCCGCGAATATCTAAGTTATGCCTGTCG
GCATGAGCAGAAACTTCCAATTCGAAACAGTTTGGAGAGGTTGTTTTTGGGCATACCTTTTGTTAGTCAG
CCTCTCGATTGCTCATCGTCATTACACAGTACCGAAGTTTGATCGATCTAGTAACATAGATGACACCGCG
CGCGATAATTTATCCTAGTTTGCGCGCTATATTTTGTTTTCTATCGCGTATTAAATGTATAATTGCGGGA
CTCTAATCATAAAAACCCATCTCATAAATAACGTCATGCATTACATGTTAATTATTACATGCTTAACGTA
ATTCAACAGAAATTATATGATAATCATCGCAAGACCGGCAACAGGATTCAATCTTAAGAAACTTTATTGC
CAAATGTTTGAACGATCTGCTTCGACGCACTCCTTCTTTACTCCACCATCTCGTCCTTATTGAAAACGTG
GGTAGCACCAAAACGAATCAAGTCGCTGGAACTGAAGTTACCAATCACGCTGGATGATTTGCCAGTTGGA
TTAATCTTGCCTTTCCCCGCATGAATAATATTGATGAATGCATGCGTGAGGGGTATTTCGATTTTGGCAA
TAGCTGCAATTGCCGCGACATCCTCCAACGAGCATAATTCTTCAGAAAAATAGCGATGTTCCATGTTGTC
AGGGCATGCATGATGCACGTTATGAGGTGACGGTGCTAGGCAGTATTCCCTCAAAGTTTCATAGTCAGTA
TCATATTCATCATTGCATTCCTGCAAGAGAGAATTGAGACGCAATCCACACGCTGCGGCAACCTTCCGGC
GTTCGTGGTCTATTTGCTCTTGGACGTTGCAAACGTAAGTGTTGGATCCCGGTCGGCATCTACTCTATTC
CTTTGCCCTCGGACGAGTGCTGGGGCGTCGGTTTCCACTATCGGCGAGTACTTCTACACAGCCATCGGTC
CAGACGGCCGCGCTTCTGCGGGCGATTTGTGTACGCCCGACAGTCCCGGCTCCGGATCGGACGATTGCGT
CGCATCGACCCTGCGCCCAAGCTGCATCATCGAAATTGCCGTCAACCAAGCTCTGATAGAGTTGGTCAAG
ACCAATGCGGAGCATATACGCCCGGAGCCGCGGCGATCCTGCAAGCTCCGGATGCCTCCGCTCGAAGTAG
CGCGTCTGCTGCTCCATACAAGCCAACCACGGCCTCCAGAAGAAGATGTTGGCGACCTCGTATTGGGAAT
CCCCGAACATCGCCTCGCTCCAGTCAATGACCGCTGTTATGCGGCCATTGTCCGTCAGGACATTGTTGGA
GCCGAAATCCGCGTGCACGAGGTGCCGGACTTCGGGGCAGTCCTCGGCCCAAAGCATCAGCTCATCGAGA
GCCTGCGCGACGGACGCACTGACGGTGTCGTCCATCACAGTTTGCCAGTGATACACATGGGGATCAGCAA
TCGCGCATATGAAATCACGCCATGTAGTGTATTGACCGATTCCTTGCGGTCCGAATGGGCCGAACCCGCT
CGTCTGGCTAAGATCGGCCGCAGCGATCGCATCCATGGCCTCCGCGACCGGCTGCAGAACAGCGGGCAGT
TCGGTTTCAGGCAGGTCTTGCAACGTGACACCCTGTGCACGGCGGGAGATGCAATAGGTCAGGCTCTCGC
TGAATTCCCCAATGTCAAGCACTTCCGGAATCGGGAGCGCGGCCGATGCAAAGTGCCGATAAACATAACG
ATCTTTGTAGAAACCATCGGCGCAGCTATTTACCCGCAGGACATATCCACGCCCTCCTACATCGAAGCTG
AAAGCACGAGATTCTTCGCCCTCCGAGAGCTGCATCAGGTCGGAGACGCTGTCGAACTTTTCGATCAGAA
ACTTCTCGACAGACGTCGCGGTGAGTTCAGGCTTTTTCATATCGGGGTCGTCCTCTCCAAATGAAATGAA
CTTCCTTATATAGAGGAAGGGTCTTGCGAAGGATAGTGGGATTGTGCGTCATCCCTTACGTCAGTGGAGA
TATCACATCAATCCACTTGCTTTGAAGACGTGGTTGGAACGTCTTCTTTTTCCACGATGCTCCTCGTGGG
TGGGGGTCCATCTTTGGGACCACTGTCGGCAGAGGCATCTTGAACGATAGCCTTTCCTTTATCGCAATGA
TGGCATTTGTAGGTGCCACCTTCCTTTTCTACTGTCCTTTTGATGAAGTGACAGATAGCTGGGCAATGGA
ATCCGAGGAGGTTTCCCGATATTACCCTTTGTTGAAAAGTCTCAATAGCCCTTTGGTCTTCTGAGACTGT
ATCTTTGATATTCTTGGAGTAGACGAGAGTGTCGTGCTCCACCATGTTGACGGATCTCTAGGACGCGTCG
ACGCGTCGACGCGTCGACGCGTCGACGCGTCCTAGAAGCTAATTCACTGGCCGTCGTTTTACAACGTCGT
GACTGGGAAAACCCTGGCGTTACCCAACTTAATCGCCTTGCAGCACATCCCCCTTTCGCCAGCTGGCGTA
ATAGCGAAGAGGCCCGCACCGATCGCCCTTCCCAACAGTTGCGCAGCCTGAATG
[44 nt withheld, positions 8875-8918]
C
[141 nt withheld, positions 8920-9060]
CCTTTGACGTTGGAGTCCACGTTCTTT
[37 nt withheld, positions 9088-9124]
ACCCTATCTCGGGCTATTCTTTTGATTTATAAGGGATTTTGCCGATTTCGGAACCACCATCAAACAGGAT
TTTCGCCTGCTGGGGCAAACCAGCGTGGACCGCTTGCTGCAACTCTCTCAGGGCCAGGCGGTGAAGGGCA
ATCAGCTGTTGCCCGTCTCACTGGTGAAAAGAAAAACCACCCCAGTACATTAAAAACGTCCGCAATGTGT
TATTAAGTTGTCTAAGCGTCAATTTGTTTACACCACAATATATCCTGCCACCAGCCAGCCAACAGCTCCC
CGACCGGCAGCTCGGCACAAAATCACCACTCGATACAGGCAGCCCATCAGTCCGGGACGGCGTCAGCGGG
AGAGCCGTTGTAAGGCGGCAGACTTTGCTCATGTTACCGATGCTATTCGGAAGAACGGCAACTAAGCTGC
CGGGTTTGAAACACGGATGATCTCGCGGAGGGTAGCATGTTGATTGTAACGATGACAGAGCGTTGCTGCC
TGTGATCAAATATCATCTCCCTCGCAGAGATCCGAATTATCAGCCTTCTTATTCATTTCTCGCTTAACCG
TGACAGGCTGTCGATCTTGAGAACTATGCCGACATAATAGGAAATCGCTGGATAAAGCCGCTGAGGAAGC
TGAGTGGCGCTATTTCTTTAGAAGTGAACGTTGACGATATCAACTCCCCTATCCATTGCTCACCGAATGG
TACAGGTCGGGGACCCGAAGTTCCGACTGTCGGCCTGATGCATCCCCGGCTGATCGACCCCAGATCTGGG
GCTGAGAAAGCCCAGTAAGGAAACAACTGTAGGTTCGAGTCGCGAGATCCCCCGGAACCAAAGGAAGTAG
GTTAAACCCGCTCCGATCAGGCCGAGCCACGCCAGGCCGAGAACATTGGTTCCTGTAGGCATCGGGATTG
GCGGATCAAACACTAAAGCTACTGGAACGAGCAGAAGTCCTCCGGCCGCCAGTTGCCAGGCGGTAAAGGT
GAGCAGAGGCACGGGAGGTTGCCACTTGCGGGTCAGCACGGTTCCGAACGCCATGGAAACCGCCCCCGCC
AGGCCCGCTGCGACGCCGACAGGATCTAGCGCTGCGTTTGGTGTCAACACCAACAGCGCCACGCCCGCAG
TTCCGCAAATAGCCCCCAGGACCGCCATCAATCGTATCGGGCTACCTAGCAGAGCGGCAGAGATGAACAC
GACCATCAGCGGCTGCACAGCGCCTACCGTCGCCGCGACCCCGCCCGGCAGGCGGTAGACCGAAATAAAC
AACAAGCTCCAGAATAGCGAAATATTAAGTGCGCCGAGGATGAAGATGCGCATCCACCAGATTCCCGTTG
GAATCTGTCGGACGATCATCACGAGCAATAAACCCGCCGGCAACGCCCGCAGCAGCATACCGGCGACCCC
TCGGCCTCGCTGTTCGGGCTCCACGAAAACGCCGGACAGATGCGCCTTGTGAGCGTCCTTGGGGCCGTCC
TCCTGTTTGAAGACCGACAGCCCAATGATCTCGCCGTCGATGTAGGCGCCGAATGCCACGGCATCTCGCA
ACCGTTCAGCGAACGCCTCCATGGGCTTTTTCTCCTCGTGCTCGTAAACGGACCCGAACATCTCTGGAGC
TTTCTTCAGGGCCGACAATCGGATCTCGCGGAAATCCTGCACGTCGGCCGCTCCAAGCCGTCGAATCTGA
GCCTTAATCACAATTGTCAATTTTAATCCTCTGTTTATCGGCAGTTCGTAGAGCGCGCCGTGCGTCCCGA
GCGATACTGAGCGAAGCAAGTGCGTCGAGCAGTGCCCGCTTGTTCCTGAAATGCCAGTAAAGCGCTGGCT
GCTGAACCCCCAGCCGGAACTGACCCCACAAGGCCCTAGCGTTTGCAATGCACCAGGTCATCATTGACCC
AGGCGTGTTCCACCAGGCCGCTGCCTCGCAACTCTTCGCAGGCTTCGCCGACCTGCTCGCGCCACTTCTT
CACGCGGGTGGAATCCGATCCGCACATGAGGCGGAAGGTTTCCAGCTTGAGCGGGTACGGCTCCCGGTGC
GAGCTGAAATAGTCGAACATCCGTCGGGCCGTCGGCGACAGCTTGCGGTACTTCTCCCATATGAATTTCG
TGTAGTGGTCGCCAGCAAACAGCACGACGATTTCCTCGTCGATCAGGACCTGGCAACGGGACGTTTTCTT
GCCACGGTCCAGGACGCGGAAGCGGTGCAGCAGCGACACCGATTCCAGGTGCCCAACGCGGTCGGACGTG
AAGCCCATCGCCGTCGCCTGTAGGCGCGACAGGCATTCCTCGGCCTTCGTGTAATACCGGCCATTGATCG
ACCAGCCCAGGTCCTGGCAAAGCTCGTAGAACGTGAAGGTGATCGGCTCGCCGATAGGGGTGCGCTTCGC
GTACTCCAACACCTGCTGCCACACCAGTTCGTCATCGTCGGCCCGCAGCTCGACGCCGGTGTAGGTGATC
TTCACGTCCTTGTTGACGTGGAAAATGACCTTGTTTTGCAGCGCCTCGCGCGGGATTTTCTTGTTGCGCG
TGGTGAACAGGGCAGAGCGGGCCGTGTCGTTTGGCATCGCTCGCATCGTGTCCGGCCACGGCGCAATATC
GAACAAGGAAAGCTGCATTTCCTTGATCTGCTGCTTCGTGTGTTTCAGCAACGCGGCCTGCTTGGCCTCG
CTGACCTGTTTTGCCAGGTCCTCGCCGGCGGTTTTTCGCTTCTTGGTCGTCATAGTTCCTCGCGTGTCGA
TGGTCATCGACTTCGCCAAACCTGCCGCCTCCTGTTCGAGACGACGCGAACGCTCCACGGCGGCCGATGG
CGCGGGCAGGGCAGGGGGAGCCAGTTGCACGCTGTCGCGCTCGATCTTGGCCGTAGCTTGCTGGACCATC
GAGCCGACGGACTGGAAGGTTTCGCGGGGCGCACGCATGACGGTGCGGCTTGCGATGGTTTCGGCATCCT
CGGCGGAAAACCCCGCGTCGATCAGTTCTTGCCTGTATGCCTTCCGGTCAAACGTCCGATTCATTCACCC
TCCTTGCGGGATTGCCCCGACTCACGCCGGGGCAATGTGCCCTTATTCCTGATTTGACCCGCCTGGTGCC
TTGGTGTCCAGATAATCCACCTTATCGGCAATGAAGTCGGTCCCGTAGACCGTCTGGCCGTCCTTCTCGT
ACTTGGTATTCCGAATCTTGCCCTGCACGAATACCAGCGACCCCTTGCCCAAATACTTGCCGTGGGCCTC
GGCCTGAGAGCCAAAACACTTGATGCGGAAGAAGTCGGTGCGCTCCTGCTTGTCGCCGGCATCGTTGCGC
CACATCTAGGTACTAAAACAATTCATCCAGTAAAATATAATATTTTATTTTCTCCCAATCAGGCTTGATC
CCCAGTAAGTCAAAAAATAGCTCGACATACTGTTCTTCCCCGATATCCTCCCTGATCGACCGGACGCAGA
AGGCAATGTCATACCACTTGTCCGCCCTGCCGCTTCTCCCAAGATCAATAAAGCCACTTACTTTGCCATC
TTTCACAAAGATGTTGCTGTCTCCCAGGTCGCCGTGGGAAAAGACAAGTTCCTCTTCGGGCTTTTCCGTC
TTTAAAAAATCATACAGCTCGCGCGGATCTTTAAATGGAGTGTCTTCTTCCCAGTTTTCGCAATCCACAT
CGGCCAGATCGTTATTCAGTAAGTAATCCAATTCGGCTAAGCGGCTGTCTAAGCTATTCGTATAGGGACA
ATCCGATATGTCGATGGAGTGAAAGAGCCTGATGCACTCCGCATACAGCTCGATAATCTTTTCAGGGCTT
TGTTCATCTTCATACTCTTCCGAGCAAAGGACGCCATCGGCCTCACTCATGAGCAGATTGCTCCAGCCAT
CATGCCGTTCAAAGTGCAGGACCTTTGGAACAGGCAGCTTTCCTTCCAGCCATAGCATCATGTCCTTTTC
CCGTTCCACATCATAGGTGGTCCCTTTATACCGGCTGTCCGTCATTTTTAAATATAGGTTTTCATTTTCT
CCCACCAGCTTATATACCTTAGCAGGAGACATTCCTTCCGTATCTTTTACGCAGCGGTATTTTTCGATCA
GTTTTTTCAATTCCGGTGATATTCTCATTTTAGCCATTTATTATTTCCTTCCTCTTTTCTACAGTATTTA
AAGATACCCCAAGAAGCTAATTATAACAAGACGAACTCCAATTCACTGTTCCTTGCATTCTAAAACCTTA
AATACCAGAAAACAGCTTTTTCAAAGTTGTTTTCAAAGTTGGCGTATAACATAGTATCGACGGAGCCGAT
TTTGAAACCACAATTATGGGTGATGCTGCCAACTTACTGATTTAGTGTATGATGGTGTTTTTGAGGTGCT
CCAGTGGCTTCTGTTTCTATCAGCTGTCCCTCCTGTTCAGCTACTGACGGGGTGGTGCGTAACGGCAAAA
GCACCGCCGGACATCAGCGCTATCTCTGCTCTCACTGCCGTAAAACATGGCAACTGCAGTTCACTTACAC
CGCTTCTCAACCCGGTACGCACCAGAAAATCATTGATATGGCCATGAATGGCGTTGGATGCCGGGCAACA
GCCCGCATTATGGGCGTTGGCCTCAACACGATTTTACGTCACTTAAAAAACTCAGGCCGCAGTCGGTAAC
CTCGCGCATACAGCCGGGCAGTGACGTCATCGTCTGCGCGGAAATGGACGAACAGTGGGGCTATGTCGGG
GCTAAATCGCGCCAGCGCTGGCTGTTTTACGCGTATGACAGTCTCCGGAAGACGGTTGTTGCGCACGTAT
TCGGTGAACGCACTATGGCGACGCTGGGGCGTCTTATGAGCCTGCTGTCACCCTTTGACGTGGTGATATG
GATGACGGATGGCTGGCCGCTGTATGAATCCCGCCTGAAGGGAAAGCTGCACGTAATCAGCAAGCGATAT
ACGCAGCGAATTGAGCGGCATAACCTGAATCTGAGGCAGCACCTGGCACGGCTGGGACGGAAGTCGCTGT
CGTTCTCAAAATCGGTGGAGCTGCATGACAAAGTCATCGGGCATTATCTGAACATAAAACACTATCAATA
AGTTGGAGTCATTACCCAATTATGATAGAATTTACAAGCTATAAGGTTATTGTCCTGGGTTTCAAGCATT
AGTCCATGCAAGTTTTTATGCTTTGCCCATTCTATAGATATATTGATAAGCGCGCTGCCTATGCCTTGCC
CCCTGAAATCCTTACATACGGCGATATCTTCTATATAAAAGATATATTATCTTATCAGTATTGTCAATAT
ATTCAAGGCAATCTGCCTCCTCATCCTCTTCATCCTCTTCGTCTTGGTAGCTTTTTAAATATGGCGCTTC
ATAGAGTAATTCTGTAAAGGTCCAATTCTCGTTTTCATACCTCGGTATAATCTTACCTATCACCTCAAAT
GGTTCGCTGGGTTTATCGCACCCCCGAACACGAGCACGGCACCCGCGACCACTATGCCAAGAATGCCCAA
GGTAAAAATTGCCGGCCCCGCCATGAAGTCCGTGAATGCCCCGACGGCCGAAGTGAAGGGCAGGCCGCCA
CCCAGGCCGCCGCCCTCACTGCCCGGCACCTGGTCGCTGAATGTCGATGCCAGCACCTGCGGCACGTCAA
TGCTTCCGGGCGTCGCGCTCGGGCTGATCGCCCATCCCGTTACTGCCCCGATCCCGGCAATGGCAAGGAC
TGCCAGCGCTGCCATTTTTGGGGTGAGGCCGTTCGCGGCCGAGGGGCGCAGCCCCTGGGGGGATGGGAGG
CCCGCGTTAGCGGGCCGGGAGGGTTCGAGAAGGGGGGGCACCCCCCTTCGGCGTGCGCGGTCACGCGCAC
AGGGCGCAGCCCTGGTTAAAAACAAGGTTTATAAATATTGGTTTAAAAGCAGGTTAAAAGACAGGTTAGC
GGTGGCCGAAAAACGGGCGGAAACCCTTGCAAATGCTGGATTTTCTGCCTGTGGACAGCCCCTCAAATGT
CAATAGGTGCGCCCCTCATCTGTCAGCACTCTGCCCCTCAAGTGTCAAGGATCGCGCCCCTCATCTGTCA
GTAGTCGCGCCCCTCAAGTGTCAATACCGCAGGGCACTTATCCCCAGGCTTGTCCACATCATCTGTGGGA
AACTCGCGTAAAATCAGGCGTTTTCGCCGATTTGCGAGGCTGGCCAGCTCCACGTCGCCGGCCGAAATCG
AGCCTGCCCCTCATCTGTCAACGCCGCGCCGGGTGAGTCGGCCCCTCAAGTGTCAACGTCCGCCCCTCAT
CTGTCAGTGAGGGCCAAGTTTTCCGCGAGGTATCCACAACGCCGGCGGCCGCGGTGTCTCGCACACGGCT
TCGACGGCGTTTCTGGCGCGTTTGCAGGGCCATAGACGGCCGCCAGCCCAGCGGCGAGGGCAACCAGCCC
GGTGAGCGTCGGAAAGGCGC
Features (pLannotate 1.2.2; 36 found; start..end, strand, type, name):
      3..89      -  CDS            traI (fragment): TRAI6_ECOLX - Experimental evidence at protein level: Swiss-Prot protein existence level 1. The initiation process of transfer DNA synthesis requires the interaction of at least three plasmid-specific components (TraH, I, and J) at the transfer origin resulting in the assembly of a specialised nucleoprotein complex - the relaxosome. Site- and strand-specific cleavage at the transfer origin is dependent on TraI and TraJ. From Escherichia coli.
    127..498     -  CDS            traJ: oriT-recognizing protein; traJ
    531..640     -  oriT           oriT: incP origin of transfer
    772..962     +  rep_origin     ori (fragment): high-copy-number ColE1/pMB1/pBR322/pUC origin of replication
   1321..1971    -  CDS            TetR: tetracycline resistance regulatory protein; tetR
   2077..2326    +  CDS            TcR (fragment): tetracycline efflux protein; tetA; confers resistance to tetracycline
   2436..2460    -  misc_feature   RB T-DNA repeat: right border repeat from nopaline C58 T-DNA
   2490..2508    +  misc_feature   MCS (fragment): pUC18/19 multiple cloning site
   2559..2904    +  promoter       CaMV 35S promoter: strong constitutive promoter from cauliflower mosaic virus
   2856..2902    +  promoter       minimal CaMV 35S promoter: minimal 35S promoter from cauliflower mosaic virus
   2914..2932    -  misc_feature   MCS (fragment): pUC18/19 multiple cloning site
   2943..3458    +  CDS            P19_TBSVC: Experimental evidence at protein level: Swiss-Prot protein existence level 1. Acts as a suppressor of RNA-mediated gene silencing, also known as post-transcriptional gene silencing (PTGS), a mechanism of plant viral defense that limits the accumulation of viral RNAs. Binds to short interfering RNAs (siRNAs) with high affinity. Acts as a molecular caliper to specifically select siRNAs based on the length of the duplex region of the RNA (By similarity). From Tomato bushy stunt virus (strain Cherry) (TBSV).
   3531..3707    +  polyA_signal   CaMV poly(A) signal: cauliflower mosaic virus polyadenylation signal
   4210..4551    +  promoter       CaMV 35S promoter: strong constitutive promoter from cauliflower mosaic virus
   4577..4601    +  protein_bind   attB1: mutant version of attB; recombination site for the Gateway® BP reaction BP Clonase™
   4613..5617    +  CDS            KUA1 (fragment): KUA1_ARATH - Also known as MYBH From Arabidopsis thaliana (Mouse-ear cress).
   5628..5652    -  protein_bind   attB2: mutant version of attB; recombination site for the Gateway® BP reaction BP Clonase™
   5681..5770    +  CDS            3xHA: three tandem HA epitope tags
   5804..6056    +  terminator     NOS terminator: nopaline synthase terminator and poly(A) signal
   6485..6737    -  terminator     NOS terminator: nopaline synthase terminator and poly(A) signal
   6761..7189    -  CDS            nos (fragment): DHNO_AGRT7 - Protein inferred from homology: Swiss-Prot protein existence level 3. From Agrobacterium tumefaciens (strain T37).
   7205..8230    -  CDS            HygR: aminoglycoside phosphotransferase from E. coli; aph(4)-Ia; confers resistance to hygromycin
   8240..8584    -  promoter       CaMV 35S promoter: strong constitutive promoter from cauliflower mosaic virus
   8241..8287    -  promoter       minimal CaMV 35S promoter: minimal 35S promoter from cauliflower mosaic virus
   8722..8877    +  CDS            lacZα (fragment) (sequence partly withheld): LacZα fragment of β-galactosidase; lacZ fragment
   8875..9175    +  rep_origin     M13 ori (fragment) (sequence partly withheld): M13 bacteriophage origin of replication; arrow indicates direction of (+) strand synthesis
   9176..9306    +  CDS            lacI (fragment): lac repressor; lacI; The lac repressor binds to the lac operator to inhibit transcription in E. coli. This inhibition can be relieved by adding lactose or isopropyl-β-D-thiogalactopyranoside (IPTG).
   9360..9384    -  misc_feature   LB T-DNA repeat: left border repeat from nopaline C58 T-DNA
  10841..10960   -  CDS            tetR (fragment): TETR1_ECOLX - Experimental evidence at protein level: Swiss-Prot protein existence level 1. TetR is the repressor of the tetracycline resistance element; its N-terminal region forms a helix-turn-helix structure and binds DNA. Binding of tetracycline to TetR reduces the repressor affinity for the tetracycline resistance gene (tetA) promoter operator sites. From Escherichia coli.
  10980..12128   -  CDS            trfA: trans-acting replication protein that binds to and activates oriV
  12427..13221   -  CDS            KanR: aminoglycoside phosphotransferase; aphA-3; confers resistance to kanamycin
  13413..14180   +  mobile_element IS1: prokaryotic transposable element IS1
  14189..14338   -  CDS            satA (fragment): STA_BACSU - Also known as yyaR. Experimental evidence at protein level: Swiss-Prot protein existence level 1. Involved in resistance to streptothricin, a broad-spectrum antibiotic produced by streptomycetes. Detoxifies streptothricin via acetylation of the beta amino group of the first beta-lysyl moiety of streptothricin. From Bacillus subtilis (strain 168).
  14337..14531   -  CDS            satA (fragment): STA_BACSU - Also known as yyaR. Experimental evidence at protein level: Swiss-Prot protein existence level 1. Involved in resistance to streptothricin, a broad-spectrum antibiotic produced by streptomycetes. Detoxifies streptothricin via acetylation of the beta amino group of the first beta-lysyl moiety of streptothricin. From Bacillus subtilis (strain 168).
  14534..14809   -  CDS            klaC (fragment): KLAC_ECOLX - Also known as telB. Protein predicted: Swiss-Prot protein existence level 4. Belongs to the kla operon, which is associated with cryptic tellurite resistance, and IncW plasmid fertility inhibition. From Escherichia coli.
  14873..15504   -  rep_origin     oriV: incP origin of replication
