[The description below was written by a language model from this plasmid's Addgene catalogue record and pLannotate feature annotations shown in this document.]
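Description:
pGWB14-LYX134 is a plant binary expression plasmid built on the Gateway-compatible pGWB14 backbone and intended for Agrobacterium-mediated transient or stable transformation. It is a large (about 15.5 kb), low-copy plasmid of the IncP/RK2 type. The annotated oriV and its trans-acting replication protein trfA support broad-host-range replication in both E. coli and Agrobacterium, and oriT with traJ allows conjugal mobilisation. Bacterial selection is by kanamycin (an aphA-3 KanR gene). The backbone also carries an IS1 element and several remnants detected only as fragments, such as partial tetracycline resistance, streptothricin acetyltransferase-like, lacZα, M13 ori and ColE1 ori sequences.

Between the nopaline-type right and left T-DNA borders lie three CaMV 35S-driven units. The main one places the Nicotiana benthamiana transcription factor Niben101Scf01500g06009.1 downstream of the 35S promoter, flanked by attB1 and attB2 sites, although the record lists Gibson cloning as the method. The insert is fused at its C terminus to a triple HA epitope and followed by a NOS terminator. The annotation tool matched the insert to Arabidopsis KUA1/MYBH, suggesting a MYB-related factor, but this rests on similarity only. A second cassette, not mentioned in the catalogue entry, expresses the tomato bushy stunt virus P19 silencing suppressor with a CaMV poly(A) signal. P19 binds siRNAs and typically boosts transgene accumulation during agroinfiltration. The third cassette, in the opposite orientation, expresses the hygromycin phosphotransferase gene with a NOS terminator for selecting stably transformed plants. The HA tag permits immunodetection or immunoprecipitation of the expressed factor; the record does not specify any particular downstream assay.
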