Addgene plasmid #126352: pGWB14-LYX134
Purpose: With a Nicotiana benthamiana transcription factor in PGWB14 backbone, for Agrobacterium mediated transient or stable expression corresponding transcription factor fused with a C-terminal HA tag.
Depositing lab: Silin Zhong. Depositing organization: Chinese University of Hong Kong.
Backbone
  Vector backbone: pGWB14
  Vector type: Plant Expression
  Selectable markers: Hygromycin
Growth in bacteria
  Bacterial resistance: Kanamycin, 50 μg/mL
  Growth temperature: 37°C
  Growth strain: DH5alpha
  Copy number: Low Copy
Gene/Insert
  Gene/Insert name: Niben101Scf01500g06009.1
  Species: Nicotiana benthamiana
  Promoter: CaMV 35S
  Tag / fusion protein: HA (C terminal on insert)
  Cloning method: Gibson Cloning
Terms and licenses: Academic/Nonprofit Terms; Industry Terms: Not Available to Industry
How to cite: pGWB14-LYX134 was a gift from Silin Zhong (Addgene plasmid # 126352 ; http://n2t.net/addgene:126352 ; RRID:Addgene_126352)
