>Addgene plasmid #126352 | pGWB14-LYX134 | depositor partial sequence | sequence record 241626 | Niben101Scf01500g06009.1
ATGACCCGTCGGTGTTCACATTGCAGTACTAATGGACATAACTCAAGGACTTGTCCAAATAGAGGTGTGA
AGTTATTTGGGGTCCGATTGACTGATGGGTTGATCCGAAAAAGTGCTAGTATGGGTAACTTGACCCATTT
TGCTAGTAGCAGTGGTCCATTAAATGGTGCCGTTCATGACTCACCTGGTGATACACCTGATCACCCTGCT
GTTGGTGGTTCTGCTGATGGTTATGCTTCTGAGGATTTTGTTGCTGGTTCTTCCTCTAGCCGTGAAAGGA
AAAAAGGGGTTCCCTGGACTGAGGAGGAGCATAGGATGTTTCTACTTGGTTTGCAAAAACTTGGTAAAGG
TGATTGGCGTGGAATTGCTCGTAACTATGTAATTTCTAGAACGCCAACGCAGGTAGCAAGCCATGCCCAG
AAATATTTCATTAGGCAAAGTAATATGTCAAGGAGAAAAAGACGCTCTAGCCTGTTTGATATTGTTGCTG
ATGAGTCGGGCGACACTCCAATGGTATCAAGGGATTTCCTTGCAGATGATCCTCTACAAGCAGAGATACA
AAGCAACAATCCATTGCCTCCTACTCCTTCTGTGGATGAAGAATGTGAATCAATGGGTTCAGCAGCTTCT
GCCAACTCCAACGATGGGGAATTTTCTGTTCCTAAACCAGAAAGTTCACAATATCCGCATCCACTAGTAT
ATCCTGCTTATGTAACCCCTTTTTTCCCGATGCCTTATCCATGTTGGCCAGGTTATACTGCAGAGCCGGC
AAAAGCAGAGACCCATGAAGTTCTTAAGCCAACAGCTGTTCATTCAAAGAGTCCAATTAATGTTGATGAG
CTGGTTGGTATGTCAAAGCTAAGTTTAGGTGAATCCATTGGTGATGCCAAGCCATCTTCTCTTTCTCTAA
AACTGGTCGAGGGCTCCTCCAGGCAGTCAGCTTTCCATGCTAATCCTTCATCTGGTAGCTCAGGCATGAA
CTCTAGCCACAGTCCAATCCATGCAGTT
